>Addgene plasmid #197581 | luxA+luxB/pRSETB Duet | addgene full sequence | sequence record 388980 | Addgene Partial NGS Result
AGGAGATATACATATGCGGGGTTCTCATCATCATCATCATCATGGTATGGCTAGCATGACTGGTGGACAG
CAAATGGGTCGGGATCTGTACGACGATGACGATAAGGATCCGATGAAATTTGGAAACTTTTTGCTTACAT
ACCAACCTCCCCAATTTTCTCAAACAGAGGTAATGAAACGTTTGGTTAAATTAGGTCGCATCTCTGAGGA
GTGTGGTTTTGATACCGTATGGTTACTGGAGCATCATTTCACGGAGTTTGGTTTGCTTGGTAACCCTTAT
GTCGCTGCTGCATATTTACTTGGCGCGACTAAAAAATTGAATGTAGGAACTGCCGCTATTGTTCTTCCCA
CAGCCCATCCAGTACGCCAACTTGAAGATGTGAATTTATTGGATCAAATGTCAAAAGGACGATTTCGGTT
TGGTATTTGCCGAGGGCTTTACAACAAGGACTTTCGCGTATTCGGCACAGATATGAATAACAGTCGCGCC
TTAGCGGAATGCTGGTACGGGCTGATAAAGAATGGCATGACAGAGGGATATATGGAAGCTGATAATGAAC
ATATCAAGTTCCATAAGGTAAAAGTAAACCCCGCGGCGTATAGCAGAGGTGGCGCACCGGTTTATGTGGT
GGCTGAATCAGCTTCGACGACTGAGTGGGCTGCTCAATTTGGCCTACCGATGATATTAAGTTGGATTATA
AATACTAACGAAAAGAAAGCACAACTTGAGCTTTATAATGAAGTGGCTCAAGAATATGGGCACGATATTC
ATAATATCGACCATTGCTTATCATATATAACATCTGTAGATCATGACTCAATTAAAGCGAAAGAGATTTG
CCGGAAATTTCTGGGGCATTGGTATGATTCTTATGTGAATGCTACGACTATTTTTGATGATTCAGACCAA
ACAAGAGGTTATGATTTCAATAAAGGGCAGTGGCGTGACTTTGTATTAAAAGGACATAAAGATACTAATC
GCCGTATTGATTACAGTTACGAAATCAATCCCGTGGGAACGCCGCAGGAATGTATTGACATAATTCAAAA
AGACATTGATGCTACAGGAATATCAAATATTTGTTGTGGATTTGAAGCTAATGGAACAGTAGACGAAATT
ATTGCTTCCATGAAGCTCTTCCAGTCTGATGTCATGCCATTTCTTAAAGAAAAACAACGTTCGCTATTAT
ATTAGGCGGCCGCATAATGCTTAAGTCGAACAGAAAGTAATCGTATTGTACACGGCCGCATAATCGAAAT
TAATACGACTCACTATAGGGGAATTGTGAGCGGATAACAATTCCCCATCTTAGTATATTAGTTAAGTATA
AGAAGGAGATATACATATGAAATTTGGATTGTTCTTCCTTAACTTCATCAATTCAACAACTGTTCAAGAA
CAAAGTATAGTTCGCATGCAGGAAATAACGGAGTATGTTGATAAGTTGAATTTTGAACAGATTTTAGTGT
ATGAAAATCATTTTTCAGATAATGGTGTTGTCGGCGCTCCTCTGACTGTTTCTGGTTTTCTGCTCGGTTT
AACAGAGAAAATTAAAATTGGTTCATTAAATCACATCATTACAACTCATCATCCTGTCCGCATAGCGGAG
GAAGCTTGCTTATTGGATCAGTTAAGTGAAGGGAGATTTATTTTAGGGTTTAGTGATTGCGAAAAAAAAG
ATGAAATGCATTTTTTTAATCGCCCGGTTGAATATCAACAGCAACTATTTGAAGAGTGTTATGAAATCAT
TAACGATGCTTTAACAACAGGCTATTGTAATCCAGATAACGATTTTTATAGCTTCCCTAAAATATCTGTA
AATCCCCATGCTTATACGCCAGGCGGACCTCGGAAATATGTAACAGCAACCAGTCATCATATTGTTGAGT
GGGCGGCCAAAAAAGGTATTCCTCTCATCTTTAAGTGGGATGATTCTAATGATGTTAGATATGAATATGC
TGAAAGATATAAAGCCGTTGCGGATAAATATGACGTTGACCTATCAGAGATAGACCATCAGTTAATGATA
TTAGTTAACTATAACGAAGATAGTAATAAAGCTAAACAAGAGACGCGTGCATTTATTAGTGATTATGTTC
TTGAAATGCACCCTAATGAAAATTTCGAAAATAAACTTGAAGAAATAATTGCAGAAAACGCTGTCGGAAA
TTATACGGAGTGTATAACTGCGGCTAAGTTGGCAATTGAAAAGTGTGGTGCGAAAAGTGTATTGCTGTCC
TTTGAACCAATGAATGATTTGATGAGCCAAAAAAATGTAATCAATATTGTTGATGATAATATTAAGAAGT
ACCACATGGAATATACCTAAGGTACCATGGAATTCGAAGCTTGATCCGGCTGCTAACAAAGCCCGAAAGG
AAGCTGAGTTGGCTGCTGCCACCGCTGAGCAATAACTAGCATAACCCCTTGGGGCCTCTAAACGGGTCTT
GAGGGGTTTTTTGCTGAAASGAGGARSYMYRYMCSGATCKSSCKTCCCAACAGTTGCGCAGCCTGAATGG
CGAATGGG
[124 nt withheld, positions 2529-2652]
C
[91 nt withheld, positions 2654-2744]
A
[49 nt withheld, positions 2746-2794]
CCTTTGACGTTGGAGTCCACGTTCTTT
[37 nt withheld, positions 2822-2858]
ACCCTATCTCGGTCTATTCTTTTGATTTATAAGGGATTTTGCCGATTTCGGCCTATTGGTTAAAAAATGA
GCTGATTTAACAAAAATTTAACGCGRRTYTKAMSMWMAKWKKAACGMWWACTCACGTTAAGGGATTTTGG
TCATGAGATTATCAAAAAGGATCTTCACCTAGATCCTTTTAAATTAAAAATGAAGTTTTAAATCAATCTA
AAGTATATATGAGTAAACTTGGTCTGACAGTTACCAATGCTTAATCAGTGAGGCACCTATCTCAGCGATC
TGTCTATTTCGTTCATCCATAGTTGCCTGACTCCCCGTCGTGTAGATAACTACGATACGGGAGGGCTTAC
CATCTGGCCCCAGTGCTGCAATGATACCGCGAGACCCACGCTCACCGGCTCCAGATTTATCAGCAATAAA
CCAGCCAGCCGGAAGGGCCGAGCGCAGAAGTGGTCCTGCAACTTTATCCGCCTCCATCCAGTCTATTAAT
TGTTGCCGGGAAGCTAGAGTAAGTAGTTCGCCAGTTAATAGTTTGCGCAACGTTGTTGCCATTGCTACAG
GCATCGTGGTGTCACGCTCGTCGTTTGGTATGGCTTCATTCAGCTCCGGTTCCCAACGATCAAGGCGAGT
TACATGATCCCCCATGTTGTGCAAAAAAGCGGTTAGCTCCTTCGGTCCTCCGATCGTTGTCAGAAGTAAG
TTGGCCGCAGTGTTATCACTCATGGTTATGGCAGCACTGCATAATTCTCTTACTGTCATGCCATCCGTAA
GATGCTTTTCTGTGACTGGTGAGTACTCAACCAAGTCATTCTGAGAATAGTGTATGCGGCGACCGAGTTG
CTCTTGCCCGGCGTCAATACGGGATAATACCGCGCCACATAGCAGAACTTTAAAAGTGCTCATCATTGGA
AAACGTTCTTCGGGGCGAAAACTCTCAAGGATCTTACCGCTGTTGAGATCCAGTTCGATGTAACCCACTC
GTGCACCCAACTGATCTTCAGCATCTTTTACTTTCACCAGCGTTTCTGGGTGAGCAAAAACAGGAAGGCA
AAATGCCGCAAAAAAGGGAATAAGGGCGACACGGAAATGTTGAATACTCATACTCTTCCTTTTTCAATAT
TATTGAAGCATTTATCAGGGTTATTGTCTCATGAGCGGATACATATTTGAATGTAKTTARAAAWMTWWWY
WAATAKSKSWTGACCAAAATCCCTTAACGTGAGTTTTCGTTCCACTGAGCGTCAGACCCCGTAGAAAAGA
TCAAAGGATCTTCTTGAGATCCTTTTTTTCTGCGCGTAATCTGCTGCTTGCAAACAAAAAAACCACCGCT
ACCAGCGGTGGTTTGTTTGCCGGATCAAGAGCTACCAACTCTTTTTCCGAAGGTAACTGGCTTCAGCAGA
GCGCAGATACCAAATACTGTTCTTCTAGTGTAGCCGTAGTTAGGCCACCACTTCAAGAACTCTGTAGCAC
CGCCTACATACCTCGCTCTGCTAATCCTGTTACCAGTGGCTGCTGCCAGTGGCGATAAGTCGTGTCTTAC
CGGGTTGGACTCAAGACGATAGTTACCGGATAAGGCGCAGCGGTCGGGCTGAACGGGGGGTTCGTGCACA
CAGCCCAGCTTGGAGCGAACGACCTACACCGAACTGAGATACCTACAGCGTGAGCTATGAGAAAGCGCCA
CGCTTCCCGAAGGGAGAAAGGCGGACAGGTATCCGGTAAGCGGCAGGGTCGGAACAGGAGAGCGCACGAG
GGAGCTTCCAGGGGGAAACGCCTGGTATCTTTATAGTCCTGTCGGGTTTCGCCACCTCTGACTTGAGCGT
CGATTTTTGTGATGCTCGTCAGGGGGGCGGAGCCTATGGAAAAACGCCAGCAACGCGGCCTTTTTACGGT
TCCTGGCCTTTTGCTGGCCTTTTGCTCACATGTTCTTTCCTGCGTTATCCCCTGATTCTGTGGATAACCG
TATTACCGCCTTTGAGTGAGCTGATACCGCTCGCCGCAGCCGAACGACCGAGCGCAGCGAGTCAGTGAGC
GAGGAAGCGGAAGAGCGCCYRATRCGSWAWYYKCYYCTYMCSSMKCKGTGCGGTATTTCACACCGCATAT
GGTGCACTCTCAGTACAATCTGCTCTGATGCCGCATAGTTAAGCCAGTATACACTCCGCTATCGCTACGT
GACTGGGTCATGGCTGCGCCCCGACACCCGCCAACACCCGCTGACGCGCCCTGACGGGCTTGTCTGCTCC
CGGCATCCGCTTACAGACAAGCTGTGACCGTCTCCGGGAGCTGCATGTGTCAGAGGTTTTCACCGTCATC
ACCGAAACGCGCGAGGCAGCTGCGGTAAAGCTCATCAGCGTGGTCGTGAAGCGATTCACAGATGTCTGCC
TGTTCATCCGCGTCCAGCTCGTTGAGTTTCTCCAGAAGCGTTAATGTCTGGCTTCTGATAAAGCGGGCCA
TGTTAAGGGCGGTTTTTTCCTGTTTGGTCACTGATGCCTCCGTGTAAGGGGGATTTCTGTTCATGGGGGT
AATGATACCGATGAAACGAGAGAGGATGCTCACGATACGGGTTACTGATGATGAACATGCCCGGTTACTG
GAACGTTGTGAGGGTAAACAACTGGCGGTATGGATGCGGCGGGACCAGAGAAAAATCACTCAGGGTCAAT
GCCAGCGCTTCGTTAATACAGATGTAGGTGTTCCACAGGGTAGCCAGCAGCATCCTGCGATGCAGATCCG
GAACATAATGGTGCAGGGCGCTGACTTCCGCGTTTCCAGACTTTACGAAACACGGAAACCGAAGACCATT
CATGTTGTTGCTCAGGTCGCAGACGTTTTGCAGCAGCAGTCGCTTCACGTTCGCTCGCGTATCGGTGATT
CATTCTGCTAACCAGTAAGGCAACCCCGCCAGCCTAGCCGGGTCCTCAACGACAGGAGCACGATCATGCG
CACCCGTGGCCAGGACCCAACGCTGCCCGAGATGCGCCGCGTGCGGCTGCTGGAGATGGCGGACGCGATG
GATATGTTCTGCCAAGGGTTGGTTTGCGCATTCACAGTTCTCCGCAAGAATTGATTGGCTCCAATTCTTG
GAGTGGTGAATCCGTTAGCGAGGTGCCGCCGGCTTCCATTCAGGTCGAGGTGGCCCGGCTCCATGCACCG
CGACGCAACGCGGGGAGGCAGACAAGGTATAGGGCGGCGCCTACAATCCATGCCAACCCGTTCCATGTGC
TCGCCGAGGCGGCATAAATCGCCGTGACGATCAGCGGTCCAATGATCGAAGTKATGGTGGTTAACGGCGG
GATATAACATGAGCTGTCTTCGGTATCGTCGTATCCCACTACCGAGATATCCGCACCAACGCGCAGCCCG
GACTCGGTAATGGCGCGCATTGCGCCCAGCGCCATCTGATCGTTGGCAACCAGCATCGCAGTGGGAACGA
TGCCCTCATTCAGCATTTGCATGGTTTGTTGAAAACCGGACATGGCACTCCAGTCGCCTTCCCGTTCCGC
TATCGGCTGAATTTGATTGCGAGTGAGATATTTATGCCAGCCAGCCAGACGCAGACGCGCCGAGACAGAA
CTTAATGGGCCCGCTAACAGCGCGATTTGCTGGTGACCCAATGCGACCAGATGCTCCACGCCCAGTCGCG
TACCGTCTTCATGGGAGAAAATAATACTGTTGATGGGTGTCTGGTCAGAGACATCAAGAAATAACGCCGG
AACATTAGTGCAGGCAGCTTCCACAGCAATGGCATCCTGGTCATCCAGCGGATAGTTAATGATCAGCCCA
CTGACGCGTTGCGCGAGAAGATTGTGCACCGCCGCTTTACAGGCTTCGACGCCGCTTCGTTCTACCATCG
ACACCACCRCGCTGGCACCCAGTTGATCGGCGCGAGATTTAATCGCCGCGACAATTTGCGACGGCGCGTG
CAGGGCCAGACTGGAGGTGGCAACGCCAATCAGCAACGACTGTTTGCCCGCCAGTTGTTGTGCCACGCGG
TTGGGAATGTAATTCAGCTCCGCCATCGCCGCTTCCACTTTTTCCCGCGTTTTCGCAGAAACGTGGCTGG
CCTGGTTCACCACGCGGGAAACGGTCTGATAAGAGACACCGGCATACTCTGCGACATCGTATAACGTTAC
TGGTTTCACATTCACCACCCTGAATTGACTCTCTTCCGGGCGCTATCATGCCATACCGCGAAAGGTTTTG
CGCCATTCGATGGTGTCCGGGATCTCGACGCTCTCCCTTATGCGACTCCTGCATTAGGAAGCAGCCCAGT
AGTAGGTTGAGGCCGTTGAGCACCGCCGCCGCAAGGAATGGTGCATGCAAGGAGATGGCGCCCAACAGTC
CCCCGSCCMCCGCCGCAGCCGAACGACCGAGCGCAGCGAGTCAGTGAGCGAGGAAGCGGAAGAGCGCCCA
ATACGCAAACCGCCTCTCCCCGCGCGTTGGCCGATTCATTAATGCAGGATCTCGATCCCGCGAAATTAAT
ACGACTCACTATAGGGAGACCACAACGGTTTCCCTCTAGAAATAATTTTGTTTAACTTTAAGA
Features (pLannotate 1.2.2; 24 found; start..end, strand, type, name):
     26..46      +  CDS            capTEV™ (fragment): composite tag for in vivo biotinylation, TEV protease cleavage, and 6xHis tagging
     47..79      +  CDS            T7 tag (gene 10 leader): leader peptide from bacteriophage T7 gene 10 promotes efficient translation in E. coli
     83..106     +  CDS            Xpress™ tag: Xpress™ epitope tag, including an enterokinase recognition and cleavage site
    113..1195    +  CDS            LuxA: LuxA luciferase subunit; luxA; from the Photorhabdus luminescens bioluminescence operon
   1261..1279    +  promoter       T7 promoter: promoter for bacteriophage T7 RNA polymerase
   1280..1304    +  protein_bind   lac operator: The lac repressor binds to the lac operator to inhibit transcription in E. coli. This inhibition can be relieved by adding lactose or isopropyl-β-D-thiogalactopyranoside (IPTG). lac repressor encoded by lacI
   1347..2330    +  CDS            LuxB: LuxB luciferase subunit; luxB; from the Photorhabdus luminescens bioluminescence operon
   2359..2408    +  CDS            SET1 (fragment): solubility-enhancement tag derived from T7 phage gene 10B
   2416..2463    +  terminator     T7 terminator: transcription terminator for bacteriophage T7 RNA polymerase
   2529..2887    +  rep_origin     f1 ori (sequence partly withheld): f1 bacteriophage origin of replication; arrow indicates direction of (+) strand synthesis
   3099..3959    -  CDS            AmpR: β-lactamase; bla; confers resistance to ampicillin, carbenicillin, and related antibiotics
   3960..4031    -  promoter       AmpR promoter: bla
   4132..4720    +  rep_origin     ori: high-copy-number ColE1/pMB1/pBR322/pUC origin of replication
   4936..5046    -  misc_feature   bom (fragment): basis of mobility region from pBR322
   5148..5339    -  CDS            rop: Rop protein, which maintains plasmids at low copy number; rop
   5356..5736    +  CDS            YPB1_ECOLX: Protein predicted: Swiss-Prot protein existence level 4. From Escherichia coli.
   5978..6130    -  CDS            TcR (fragment): tetracycline efflux protein; tet; confers resistance to tetracycline
   6132..6997    -  CDS            lacI (fragment): lac repressor; lacI; The lac repressor binds to the lac operator to inhibit transcription in E. coli. This inhibition can be relieved by adding lactose or isopropyl-β-D-thiogalactopyranoside (IPTG).
   6998..7075    -  promoter       lacI promoter: lacI
   7083..7206    -  CDS            TcR (fragment): tetracycline efflux protein; tet; confers resistance to tetracycline
   7209..7260    +  rep_origin     RSF ori (fragment): Plasmids containing the RSF 1030 origin of replication can be propagated in E. coli cells that contain additional plasmids with compatible origins.
   7262..7315    +  CDS            lacI (fragment): lac repressor; lacI; The lac repressor binds to the lac operator to inhibit transcription in E. coli. This inhibition can be relieved by adding lactose or isopropyl-β-D-thiogalactopyranoside (IPTG).
   7335..7353    +  promoter       T7 promoter: promoter for bacteriophage T7 RNA polymerase
   7385..6       +  RBS            RBS (across the origin): efficient ribosome binding site from bacteriophage T7 gene 10 (Olins and Rangwala, 1989)
