[The description below was written by a language model from this plasmid's Addgene catalogue record and pLannotate feature annotations shown in this document.]
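Description:
luxA+luxB/pRSETB Duet is a bacterial expression plasmid built on the Invitrogen pRSETb backbone for co-producing the two subunits of bacterial luciferase in E. coli from two separate T7 promoters. It is selected with ampicillin through the β-lactamase gene (AmpR) and replicates from a ColE1/pUC-type origin; the catalogue lists it as high copy. An f1 origin is also present.

In the annotated sequence, a first T7 promoter followed by the phage T7 gene 10 ribosome binding site drives an N-terminal leader from the backbone. This leader comprises a 6xHis stretch (annotated as a capTEV fragment), the T7 gene 10 leader tag and the Xpress epitope with its enterokinase site, and it sits directly upstream of LuxA, so LuxA is presumably made as a tagged fusion. Downstream, a second T7 promoter with an adjacent lac operator precedes LuxB, which carries no annotated N-terminal tag, and a single T7 terminator follows the pair. Both coding regions match the Photorhabdus luminescens lux operon genes, although the catalogue records the insert species as synthetic. Transcription requires a host supplying T7 RNA polymerase, and the lac operator makes the second unit responsive to lac repressor and IPTG.

The feature table comes from a 7,401 nt assembly labelled a partial NGS result. It also shows bom, rop, lacI with its promoter, tetracycline-resistance fragments and an RSF origin fragment. These are consistent with sequence borrowed from Duet/pET-type vectors, though the record does not explain their origin. The presence of rop also sits uneasily with the high-copy designation. The associated publication concerns enhancing bacterial luciferase brightness by bioluminescence resonance energy transfer, so this plasmid probably serves as the luciferase expression construct in that work.
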