Addgene plasmid #197581: luxA+luxB/pRSETB Duet
Purpose: Expressing luxA and luxB under dual T7 promoter
Depositing lab: Takeharu Nagai. Depositing organization: The University of Osaka. Publication: Enhanced brightness of bacterial luciferase by bioluminescence resonance energy transfer. Kaku T, Sugiura K, Entani T, Osabe K, Nagai T. Sci Rep. 2021 Jul 22;11(1):14994. doi: 10.1038/s41598-021-94551-4. PubMed 34294849.
Backbone
  Vector backbone: pRSETb
  Backbone manufacturer: Invitrogen
  Vector type: Bacterial Expression
Growth in bacteria
  Bacterial resistance: Ampicillin, 100 μg/mL
  Growth temperature: 37°C
  Growth strain: DH5alpha
  Copy number: High Copy
Gene/Insert
  Gene/Insert name: LuxA LuxB
  Species: Synthetic
  Insert size (bp): 2067
  Promoter: T7
  Tag / fusion protein: T7 tag and 6xHis (N terminal on backbone)
  Cloning method: Restriction Enzyme; 5′ cloning site BamHI (unknown if destroyed); 3′ cloning site KpnI (unknown if destroyed)
  Sequencing primers: 5′ CACCGGATCCGATGAAATTTGGAAACTTTTTG; 3′ CACCGGTACCCTAATATAATAGCGAACGTTG
Terms and licenses: Academic/Nonprofit Terms; Industry Terms: Not Available to Industry
How to cite: luxA+luxB/pRSETB Duet was a gift from Takeharu Nagai (Addgene plasmid # 197581 ; http://n2t.net/addgene:197581 ; RRID:Addgene_197581)
